>Addgene plasmid #162133 | pBEL2138 | addgene full sequence | sequence record 320182 | Addgene NGS Result
AGGGGATCATTTTGCGCTTCAGCCATACTTTTCATACTCCCGCCATTCAGAGAAGAAACCAATTGTCCAT
ATTGCATCAGACATTGCCGTCACTGCGTCTTTTACTGGCTCTTCTCGCTAACCAAACCGGTAACCCCGCT
TATTAAAAGCATTCTGTAACAAAGCGGGACCAAAGCCATGACAAAAACGCGTAACAAAAGTGTCTATAAT
CACGGCAGAAAAGTCCACATTGATTATTTGCACGGCGTCACACTTTGCTATGCCATAGCATTTTTATCCA
TAAGATTAGCGGATCCTACCTGACGCTTTTTATCGCAACTCTCTACTGTTTCTCCATACCCGTTTTTTTG
GGCTAGCCGAAGGGTGAATTATGGAGCAGTCTGTGGCGAATTTAGTCGATATGCGCGATGTCAGTTTTAC
GCGTGGCAATCGCTGCATCTTCGATAATATTTCCCTGACCGTGCCGCGAGGGAAGATCACGGCGATCATG
GGGCCATCGGGCATCGGTAAAACGACGCTACTCCGTCTGATTGGCGGGCAAATCGCACCAGATCATGGTG
AGATCCTTTTCGATGGTGAGAATATTCCGGCGATGTCTCGTTCGCGCCTGTATACAGTGCGCAAACGGAT
GAGCATGTTATTTCAGTCCGGGGCGTTGTTCACTGATATGAACGTATTTGACAACGTCGCCTATCCACTG
CGCGAACATACCCAACTTCCCGCGCCATTGTTGCATAGTACGGTGATGATGAAGCTGGAGGCCGTGGGGC
TGCGTGGAGCGGCTAAACTAATGCCTTCTGAACTTTCCGGTGGGATGGCGCGGCGTGCAGCGCTGGCGCG
TGCGATTGCGCTGGAGCCGGATCTCATCATGTTTGATGAACCTTTTGTTGGGCAAGATCCCATCACCATG
GGCGTACTGGTGAAGCTGATTTCTGAGCTGAACAGCGCGCTGGGCGTGACTTGTGTGGTGGTTTCTCACG
ATGTGCCGGAAGTGTTAAGTATTGCGGATCACGCCTGGATCCTGGCGGACAAAAAAATTGTCGCTCATGG
CAGTGCCCAGGCGTTGCAGGCGAATCCTGATCCGCGCGTACGTCAGTTTCTGGACGGGATAGCTGACGGG
CCTGTTCCGTTCCGCTATCCTGCCGGCGATTATCACGCTGATCTTTTACCAGGGAGTTAAGCCACTCATG
CATCACCACCATCACCATCAGCATCAACACGAAAATCTGTATTTTCAGGGG
[780 nt withheld, positions 1242-2021]
TGAGTTCATGAGTCAGGAAACGCCCGCTTCGACGACTGAAGCGCAGATTAAAAATAAACGCCGTATCTCA
CCTTTCTGGCTGCTGCCGTTCATCGCGCTAATGATTGCCAGTTGGCTGATTTGGGACAGTTATCAGGCGA
ACGTGACGTCCATACGTACTGAACCGACCTACACGCTTTATGCGACGTTCGATAACATTGGCGGCCTGAA
AGCGCGCTCTCCGGTCAGTATTGGTGGCGTTGTTGTGGGTCGGGTGGCGGATATTACGCTGGACCCGAAA
ACCTATCTGCCGCGCGTAACGCTGGAAATTGAACAACGTTATAACCACATTCCAGATACCAGTTCGCTGA
GCATTCGTACTTCCGGCCTGCTGGGGGAACAATATCTGGCATTAAACGTCGGTTTTGAAGACCCGGAACT
GGGGACTGCTATCCTGAAGGATGGCGATACAATTCAGGACACTAAGTCTGCGATGGTGCTGGAAGATCTC
ATTGGTCAGTTCCTTTACGGTAGTAAAGGCGATGACAATAAGAATAGTGGCGATGCGCCAGCTGCTGCGC
CAGGTAATAATGAAACCACTGAACCTGTGGGTACAACGAAATAATTTCAGGAGAACCGACGC
[633 nt withheld, positions 2644-3276]
TAATGAGCGAGTCACTGAGCTGGATGCAGACGGGTGACACGCTGGCGTTATCCGGAGAGCTGGATCAGGA
CGTTTTGCTACCGCTTTGGGAAATGCGTGAGGAAGCGGTGAAGGGGATTACCTGCATCGATCTTAGCCGT
GTCTCCCGCGTGGATACGGGGGGACTGGCACTGCTGCTCCATCTTATCGATCTGGCGAAAAAGCAGGGCA
ACAATGTGACGCTTCAGGGGGTAAACGACAAAGTGTATACCCTGGCGAAATTGTATAATTTGCCTGCTGA
TGTTCTGCCTCGTTAAGGTACCAAATTCCAGAAAAGAGACGCTGAAAAGCGTCTTTTTTCGTTTTGGTCC
TGGTCTGAGGAATGGTTGTAAGCTTGGCTGTTTTGGCGGATGAGAGAAGATTTTCAGCCTGATACAGATT
AAATCAGAACGCAGAAGCGGTCTGATAAAACAGAATTTGCCTGGCGGCAGTAGCGCGGTGGTCCCACCTG
ACCCCATGCCGAACTCAGAAGTGAAACGCCGTAGCGCCGATGGTAGTGTGGGGTCTCCCCATGCGAGAGT
AGGGAACTGCCAGGCATCAAATAAAACGAAAGGCTCAGTCGAAAGACTGGGCCTTTCGTTTTATCTGTTG
TTTGTCGGTGAACGCTCTCCTGAGTAGGACAAATCCGCCGGGAGCGGATTTGAACGTTGCGAAGCAACGG
CCCGGAGGGTGGCGGGCAGGACGCCCGCCATAAACTGCCAGGCATCAAATTAAGCAGAAGGCCATCCTGA
CGGATGGCCTTTTTGCGTTTCTACAAACTCTTTTGTTTATTTTTCTAAATACATTCAAATATGTATCCGC
TCATGAGACAATAACCCTGATAAATGCTTCAATAATATTGAAAAAGGAAGAGTATGAGTATTCAACATTT
CCGTGTCGCCCTTATTCCCTTTTTTGCGGCATTTTGCCTTCCTGTTTTTGCTCACCCAGAAACGCTGGTG
AAAGTAAAAGATGCTGAAGATCAGTTGGGTGCACGAGTGGGTTACATCGAACTGGATCTCAACAGCGGTA
AGATCCTTGAGAGTTTTCGCCCCGAAGAACGTTTTCCAATGATGAGCACTTTTAAAGTTCTGCTATGTGG
CGCGGTATTATCCCGTGTTGACGCCGGGCAAGAGCAACTCGGTCGCCGCATACACTATTCTCAGAATGAC
TTGGTTGAGTACTCACCAGTCACAGAAAAGCATCTTACGGATGGCATGACAGTAAGAGAATTATGCAGTG
CTGCCATAACCATGAGTGATAACACTGCGGCCAACTTACTTCTGACAACGATCGGAGGACCGAAGGAGCT
AACCGCTTTTTTGCACAACATGGGGGATCATGTAACTCGCCTTGATCGTTGGGAACCGGAGCTGAATGAA
GCCATACCAAACGACGAGCGTGACACCACGATGCCTGCAGCAATGGCAACAACGTTGCGCAAACTATTAA
CTGGCGAACTACTTACTCTAGCTTCCCGGCAACAATTAATAGACTGGATGGAGGCGGATAAAGTTGCAGG
ACCACTTCTGCGCTCGGCCCTTCCGGCTGGCTGGTTTATTGCTGATAAATCTGGAGCCGGTGAGCGTGGG
TCTCGCGGTATCATTGCAGCACTGGGGCCAGATGGTAAGCCCTCCCGTATCGTAGTTATCTACACGACGG
GGAGTCAGGCAACTATGGATGAACGAAATAGACAGATCGCTGAGATAGGTGCCTCACTGATTAAGCATTG
GTAACTGTCAGACCAAGTTTACTCATATATACTTTAGATTGATT
[125 nt withheld, positions 5071-5195]
C
[141 nt withheld, positions 5197-5337]
CCTTTGACGTTGGAGTCCACGTTCTTT
[37 nt withheld, positions 5365-5401]
ACCCTATCTCGGGCTATTCTTTTGATTTATAAGGGATTTTGCCGATTTCGGCCTATTGGTTAAAAAATGA
GCTGATTTAACAAAAATTTAACGCGAATTTTAACAAAATATTAACGTTTACAATTTAAAAGGATCTAGGT
GAAGATCCTTTTTGATAATCTCATGACCAAAATCCCTTAACGTGAGTTTTCGTTCCACTGAGCGTCAGAC
CCCGTAGAAAAGATCAAAGGATCTTCTTGAGATCCTTTTTTTCTGCGCGTAATCTGCTGCTTGCAAACAA
AAAAACCACCGCTACCAGCGGTGGTTTGTTTGCCGGATCAAGAGCTACCAACTCTTTTTCCGAAGGTAAC
TGGCTCAGCAGAGCGCAGATACCAAATACTGTCCTTCTAGTGTAGCCGTAGTTAGGCCACCACTTCAAGA
ACTCTGTAGCACCGCCTACATACCTCGCTCTGCTAATCCTGTTACCAGTGGCTGCTGCCAGTGGCGATAA
GTCGTGTCTTACCGGGTTGGACTCAAGACGATAGTTACCGGATAAGGCGCAGCGGTCGGGCTGAACGGGG
GGTTCGTGCACACAGCCCAGCTTGGAGCGAACGACCTACACCGAACTGAGATACCTACAGCGTGAGCTAT
GAGAAAGCGCCACGCTTCCCGAAGGGAGAAAGGCGGACAGGTATCCGGTAAGCGGCAGGGTCGGAACAGG
AGAGCGCACGAGGGAGCTTCCAGGGGGAAACGCCTGGTATCTTTATAGTCCTGTCGGGTTTCGCCACCTC
TGACTTGAGCGTCGATTTTTGTGATGCTCGTCAGGGGGGCGGAGCCTATGGAAAAACGCCAGCAACGCGG
CCTTTTTACGGTTCCTGGCCTTTTGCTGGCCTTTTGCTCACATGTTCTTTCCTGCGTTATCCCCTGATTC
TGTGGATAACCGTATTACCGCCTTTGAGTGAGCTGATACCGCTCGCCGCAGCCGAACGACCGAGCGCAGC
GAGTCAGTGAGCGAGGAAGCGGAAGAGCGCCTGATGCGGTATTTTCTCCTTACGCATCTGTGCGGTATTT
CACACCGCATAGGGTCATGGCTGCGCCCCGACACCCGCCAACACCCGCTGACGCGCCCTGACGGGCTTGT
CTGCTCCCGGCATCCGCTTACAGACAAGCTGTGACCGTCTCCGGGAGCTGCATGTGTCAGAGGTTTTCAC
CGTCATCACCGAAACGCGCGAGGCAGAAGGAGATGGCGCCCAACAGTCCCCCGGCCACGGGGCCTGCCAC
CATACCCACGCCGAAACAAGCGCTCATGAGCCCGAAGTGGCGAGCCCGATCTTCCCCATCGGTGATGTCG
GCGATATAGGCGCCAGCAACCGCACCTGTGGCGCCGGTGATGCCGGCCACGATGCGTCCGGCGTAGAGGA
TCTGCTCATGTTTGACAGCTTATCATCGATGCATAATGTGCCTGTCAAATGGACGAAGCAGGGATTCTGC
AAACCCTATGCTACTCCGTCAAGCCGTCAATTGTCTGATTCGTTACCAATTATGACAACTTGACGGCTAC
ATCATTCACTTTTTCTTCACAACCGGCACGGAACTCGCTCGGGCTGGCCCCGGTGCATTTTTTAAATACC
CGCGAGAAATAGAGTTGATCGTCAAAACCAACATTGCGACCGACGGTGGCGATAGGCATCCGGGTGGTGC
TCAAAAGCAGCTTCGCCTGGCTGATACGTTGGTCCTCGCGCCAGCTTAAGACGCTAATCCCTAACTGCTG
GCGGAAAAGATGTGACAGACGCGACGGCGACAAGCAAACATGCTGTGCGACGCTGGCGATATCAAAATTG
CTGTCTGCCAGGTGATCGCTGATGTACTGACAAGCCTCGCGTACCCGATTATCCATCGGTGGATGGAGCG
ACTCGTTAATCGCTTCCATGCGCCGCAGTAACAATTGCTCAAGCAGATTTATCGCCAGCAGCTCCGAATA
GCGCCCTTCCCCTTGCCCGGCGTTAATGATTTGCCCAAACAGGTCGCTGAAATGCGGCTGGTGCGCTTCA
TCCGGGCGAAAGAACCCCGTATTGGCAAATATTGACGGCCAGTTAAGCCATTCATGCCAGTAGGCGCGCG
GACGAAAGTAAACCCACTGGTGATACCATTCGCGAGCCTCCGGATGACGACCGTAGTGATGAATCTCTCC
TGGCGGGAACAGCAAAATATCACCCGGTCGGCAAACAAATTCTCGTCCCTGATTTTTCACCACCCCCTGA
CCGCGAATGGTGAGATTGAGAATATAACCTTTCATTCCCAGCGGTCGGTCGATAAAAAAATCGAGATAAC
CGTTGGCCTCAATCGGCGTTAAACCCGCCACCAGATGGGCATTAAACGAGTATCCCGGCAGC
Features (pLannotate 1.2.2; 18 found; start..end, strand, type, name):
     53..337     +  promoter       araBAD promoter: araBAD; promoter of the L-arabinose operon of E. coli; the araC regulatory gene is transcribed in the opposite direction (Guzman et al., 1995)
    371..1177    +  CDS            mlaF: MLAF_ECOLI - Also known as yrbF. Experimental evidence at protein level: Swiss-Prot protein existence level 1. Part of the ABC transporter complex MlaFEDB, which is involved in a phospholipid transport pathway that maintains lipid asymmetry in the outer membrane by retrograde trafficking of phospholipids from the outer membrane to the inner membrane. Responsible for energy coupling to the transport system. From Escherichia coli (strain K12).
   1242..2021    +  CDS            mlaE (sequence withheld): MLAE_ECOLI - Also known as yrbE. Experimental evidence at protein level: Swiss-Prot protein existence level 1. Part of the ABC transporter complex MlaFEDB, which is involved in a phospholipid transport pathway that maintains lipid asymmetry in the outer membrane by retrograde trafficking of phospholipids from the outer membrane to the inner membrane. Probably responsible for the translocation of the substrate across the membrane. From Escherichia coli (strain K12).
   2158..2622    +  CDS            mlaD (fragment): MLAD_ECOLI - Also known as yrbD. Experimental evidence at protein level: Swiss-Prot protein existence level 1. Part of the ABC transporter complex MlaFEDB, which is involved in a phospholipid transport pathway that maintains lipid asymmetry in the outer membrane by retrograde trafficking of phospholipids from the outer membrane to the inner membrane (PubMed:19383799, PubMed:27529189). MlaD functions in substrate binding with strong affinity for phospholipids and modulates ATP hydrolytic activity of the complex (PubMed:27529189). From Escherichia coli (strain K12).
   2644..3276    +  CDS            mlaC (sequence withheld): MLAC_ECOLI - Also known as yrbC. Experimental evidence at protein level: Swiss-Prot protein existence level 1. Involved in a phospholipid transport pathway that maintains lipid asymmetry in the outer membrane by retrograde trafficking of phospholipids from the outer membrane to the inner membrane. May transfer phospholipid across the periplasmic space and deliver it to the MlaFEDB complex at the inner membrane. From Escherichia coli (strain K12).
   3279..3569    +  CDS            mlaB: MLAB_ECOLI - Also known as yrbB. Experimental evidence at protein level: Swiss-Prot protein existence level 1. Part of the ABC transporter complex MlaFEDB, which is involved in a phospholipid transport pathway that maintains lipid asymmetry in the outer membrane by retrograde trafficking of phospholipids from the outer membrane to the inner membrane (PubMed:19383799, PubMed:27529189). MlaB plays critical roles in both the assembly and activity of the complex. May act by modulating MlaF structure and stability (PubMed:27529189). From Escherichia coli (strain K12).
   3735..3850    +  ncRNA          5S rRNA: Accession: RF00001 - 5S ribosomal RNA
   3854..3940    +  terminator     rrnB T1 terminator: Escherichia coli rrnB; transcription terminator T1 from the E. coli rrnB gene
   4032..4059    +  terminator     rrnB T2 terminator: transcription terminator T2 from the E. coli rrnB gene
   4078..4169    +  promoter       AmpR promoter: bla
   4170..5030    +  CDS            AmpR: β-lactamase; bla; confers resistance to ampicillin, carbenicillin, and related antibiotics
   5072..5452    +  rep_origin     M13 ori (sequence partly withheld): M13 bacteriophage origin of replication; arrow indicates direction of (+) strand synthesis
   5638..6225    +  rep_origin     ori: high-copy-number ColE1/pMB1/pBR322/pUC origin of replication
   6411..6462    -  misc_feature   bom (fragment): basis of mobility region from pBR322
   6578..6617    -  CDS            rop (fragment): Rop protein, which maintains plasmids at low copy number; rop
   6618..6803    -  CDS            TcR (fragment): tetracycline efflux protein; tet; confers resistance to tetracycline
   6813..6831    +  promoter       tet promoter (fragment): E. coli promoter for tetracycline efflux protein gene
   6921..26      -  CDS            araC (across the origin): L-arabinose regulatory protein; araC
