[The description below was written by a language model from this plasmid's Addgene catalogue record and pLannotate feature annotations shown in this document.]
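Description:
pBEL2138 is a bacterial expression plasmid built on the pBAD-His backbone that carries the E. coli mlaFEDCB operon under arabinose control. It is maintained in E. coli through a high-copy ColE1/pMB1-type origin and selected with ampicillin via the β-lactamase gene. An M13 phage origin is also annotated, along with non-functional pBR322 remnants (fragments of bom, rop, the tetracycline resistance gene and its promoter). The araC regulator is encoded divergently from the araBAD promoter, so transcription of the insert is repressed without L-arabinose and induced when it is supplied. The rrnB T1 and T2 terminators, with an adjacent 5S rRNA segment, close the transcription unit.

The insert encodes mlaF, mlaE, mlaD, mlaC and mlaB in a single orientation downstream of the araBAD promoter. Together these specify the MlaFEDB inner-membrane ABC transporter and the periplasmic lipid carrier MlaC, a system that maintains outer-membrane lipid asymmetry by trafficking phospholipids between the two membranes. According to the record, MlaE carries a 6xHis tag, which would allow affinity purification of the assembled complex. The native transmembrane helix of MlaD has been replaced by the transmembrane segment of LetB. This is consistent with the feature table, where mlaD is recognised only as a fragment, with unannotated sequence between mlaE and that fragment where the swapped segment presumably lies.

The plasmid is described as serving for both expression and complementation. It therefore appears intended to test whether the specific MlaD transmembrane helix is needed for transporter assembly and function, as part of structural work on substrate-bound MlaFEDB.
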