Addgene plasmid #162133: pBEL2138
Purpose: Expression and Complementation plasmid for MlaD TM swap with LetB TM
Depositing lab: Gira Bhabha & Damian Ekiert. Depositing organization: NYU Grossman School of Medicine. Publication: Structure of bacterial phospholipid transporter MlaFEDB with substrate bound. Coudray N, Isom GL, MacRae MR, Saiduddin MN, Bhabha G, Ekiert DC. Elife. 2020 Nov 25;9. pii: 62518. doi: 10.7554/eLife.62518. PubMed 33236984.
Backbone
  Vector backbone: pBAD-His
  Vector type: Bacterial Expression
Growth in bacteria
  Bacterial resistance: Ampicillin, 100 μg/mL
  Growth temperature: 37°C
  Growth strain: DH5alpha
  Copy number: High Copy
Gene/Insert
  Gene/Insert name: MlaFEDCB
  Species: E. coli
  Mutation: MlaF-(6xHis-MlaE)-MlaD(TMdeltaLetB TM)-MlaC-MlaB
  Cloning method: Gibson Cloning
Terms and licenses: Academic/Nonprofit Terms; Industry Terms: Not Available to Industry
Depositor comments: Please visit https://www.biorxiv.org/content/10.1101/2020.06.02.129247v2 for bioRxiv preprint.
How to cite: pBEL2138 was a gift from Gira Bhabha & Damian Ekiert (Addgene plasmid # 162133 ; http://n2t.net/addgene:162133 ; RRID:Addgene_162133)
